Addgene plasmid #62434: MXS_PEST2D
Purpose: MXS_chaining vector with PEST2D
Depositing lab: Pierre Neveu. Depositing organization: European Molecular Biology Laboratory (EMBL), Heidelberg. Publication: MXS-Chaining: A Highly Efficient Cloning Platform for Imaging and Flow Cytometry Approaches in Mammalian Systems. Sladitschek HL, Neveu PA. PLoS One. 2015 Apr 24;10(4):e0124958. doi: 10.1371/journal.pone.0124958. eCollection 2015. PONE-D-15-01385 PubMed 25909630.
Backbone
  Vector backbone: MXS_chaining vector
  Backbone manufacturer: Neveu lab, Addgene plasmid #62394
  Backbone size w/o insert (bp): 1945
  Vector type: Synthetic Biology
Growth in bacteria
  Bacterial resistance: Ampicillin, 100 μg/mL
  Growth temperature: 37°C
  Growth strain: Mach1
  Copy number: High Copy
Gene/Insert
  Gene/Insert name: Destabilization tag
  Species: Synthetic
  Insert size (bp): 147
  Cloning method: Restriction Enzyme; 5′ cloning site MluI (not destroyed); 3′ cloning site SalI (not destroyed)
  Sequencing primers: 5′ TTACCGCCTTTGAGTGAG; 3′ TTGTCTCATGAGCGGATAC
Terms and licenses: Academic/Nonprofit Terms; Industry Terms: Not Available to Industry
How to cite: MXS_PEST2D was a gift from Pierre Neveu (Addgene plasmid # 62434 ; http://n2t.net/addgene:62434 ; RRID:Addgene_62434)
