[The description below was written by a language model from this plasmid's Addgene catalogue record and pLannotate feature annotations shown in this document.]
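Description:
MXS_PEST2D is a small synthetic-biology part plasmid (about 2.1 kb in the deposited full sequence) from the MXS-chaining cloning platform, a modular system built for assembling mammalian expression constructs for imaging and flow cytometry. The backbone is the minimal MXS chaining vector of roughly 1.9 kb. According to the feature table, it carries little more than what is needed for propagation in E. coli: a high-copy ColE1/pUC-type origin of replication and a β-lactamase gene driven by its own bla promoter, which gives ampicillin selection. No mammalian promoter, polyadenylation signal or eukaryotic selection marker is annotated, consistent with a storage and donor vector rather than an expression plasmid.

The payload is a 147 bp synthetic destabilization tag placed between MluI and SalI sites, both of which are retained after cloning. The automated annotation labels this region as a fragment of d2EYFP. This hit reflects the degradation domain of that reporter rather than any fluorescent protein sequence. The domain is the PEST-containing stretch from residues 422–461 of mouse ornithine decarboxylase, which in d2EYFP shortens the in vivo half-life to about two hours, and it is mammalian codon-optimized. Fused to a protein of interest, a PEST sequence of this kind promotes rapid turnover, so reporter levels follow changes in expression more closely instead of accumulating.

The plasmid appears intended as a building block, with the tag excised or chained with other MXS modules, such as fluorescent protein coding sequences, to make destabilized reporters for mammalian cells. The record does not detail the chaining mechanism itself or state how the "2D" variant differs from other PEST modules.
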