Features (pLannotate 1.2.2; 4 found; start..end, strand, type, name):
     24..154     +  CDS            d2EYFP (fragment): EYFP destabilized by residues 422-461 of mouse ornithine decarboxylase, giving an in vivo half-life of ~2 hours mammalian codon-optimized
    178..282     +  promoter       AmpR promoter: bla
    283..1143    +  CDS            AmpR: β-lactamase; bla; confers resistance to ampicillin, carbenicillin, and related antibiotics
   1314..1902    +  rep_origin     ori: high-copy-number ColE1/pMB1/pBR322/pUC origin of replication
>Addgene plasmid #62434 | MXS_PEST2D | depositor full sequence | sequence record 102495 | Full Sequence
CATGATATCAAACGCGTAACTCGAGAAACTTAGCCATGGCTTCCCGCCGGAGGTGGAGGAGCAGGATGAT
GGCACGCTGCCCATGTCTTGTGCCCAGGAGAGCGGGATGGACCGTCACCCTGCCGCCTGTGCTTCTGCTA
GGATCAATGTGTAGGTCGACCAATTCGGGGAAATGTGCGCGGAACCCCTATTTGTTTATTTTTCTAAATA
CATTCAAATATGTATCCGCTCATGAGACAATAACCCTGATAAATGCTTCAATAATATTGAAAAAGGAAGA
GTATGAGTATTCAACATTTCCGTGTCGCCCTTATTCCCTTTTTTGCGGCATTTTGCCTTCCTGTTTTTGC
TCACCCAGAAACGCTGGTGAAAGTAAAAGATGCTGAAGATCAGTTGGGTGCACGAGTGGGTTACATCGAA
CTGGATCTCAACAGCGGTAAGATCCTTGAGAGTTTTCGCCCCGAAGAACGTTTTCCAATGATGAGCACTT
TTAAAGTTCTGCTATGTGGCGCGGTATTATCCCGTATTGACGCCGGGCAAGAGCAACTCGGTCGCCGCAT
ACACTATTCTCAGAATGACTTGGTTGAGTACTCACCAGTCACAGAAAAGCATCTTACGGATGGCATGACA
GTAAGAGAATTATGCAGTGCTGCCATAACCATGAGTGATAACACTGCGGCCAACTTACTTCTGACAACGA
TCGGAGGACCGAAGGAGCTAACCGCTTTTTTGCACAACATGGGGGATCATGTAACTCGCCTTGATCGTTG
GGAACCGGAGCTGAATGAAGCCATACCAAACGACGAGCGTGACACCACGATGCCTGTAGCAATGGCAACA
ACGTTGCGCAAACTATTAACTGGCGAACTACTTACTCTAGCTTCCCGGCAACAATTAATAGACTGGATGG
AGGCGGATAAAGTTGCAGGACCACTTCTGCGCTCGGCCCTTCCGGCTGGCTGGTTTATTGCTGATAAATC
TGGAGCCGGTGAGCGTGGGTCTCGCGGTATCATTGCAGCACTGGGGCCAGATGGTAAGCCCTCCCGTATC
GTAGTTATCTACACGACGGGGAGTCAGGCAACTATGGATGAACGAAATAGACAGATCGCTGAGATAGGTG
CCTCACTGATTAAGCATTGGTAACTGTCAGACCAAGTTTACTCATATATACTTTAGATTGATTTAAAACT
TCATTTTTAATTTAAAAGGATCTAGGTGAAGATCCTTTTTGATAATCTCATGACCAAAATCCCTTAACGT
GAGTTTTCGTTCCACTGAGCGTCAGACCCCGTAGAAAAGATCAAAGGATCTTCTTGAGATCCTTTTTTTC
TGCGCGTAATCTGCTGCTTGCAAACAAAAAAACCACCGCTACCAGCGGTGGTTTGTTTGCCGGATCAAGA
GCTACCAACTCTTTTTCCGAAGGTAACTGGCTTCAGCAGAGCGCAGATACCAAATACTGTTCTTCTAGTG
TAGCCGTAGTTAGGCCACCACTTCAAGAACTCTGTAGCACCGCCTACATACCTCGCTCTGCTAATCCTGT
TACCAGTGGCTGCTGCCAGTGGCGATAAGTCGTGTCTTACCGGGTTGGACTCAAGACGATAGTTACCGGA
TAAGGCGCAGCGGTCGGGCTGAACGGGGGGTTCGTGCACACAGCCCAGCTTGGAGCGAACGACCTACACC
GAACTGAGATACCTACAGCGTGAGCTATGAGAAAGCGCCACGCTTCCCGAAGGGAGAAAGGCGGACAGGT
ATCCGGTAAGCGGCAGGGTCGGAACAGGAGAGCGCACGAGGGAGCTTCCAGGGGGAAACGCCTGGTATCT
TTATAGTCCTGTCGGGTTTCGCCACCTCTGACTTGAGCGTCGATTTTTGTGATGCTCGTCAGGGGGGCGG
AGCCTATGGAAAAACGCCAGCAACGCGGCCTTTTTACGGTTCCTGGCCTTTTGCTGGCCTTTTGCTCACA
TGTTCTTTCCTGCGTTATCCCCTGATTCTGTGGATAACCGTATTACCGCCTTTGAGTGAGCTGATACCGC
TCGCCGCAGCCGAACGACCGAGCGCAGCGAGTCAGTGAGC
