>Addgene plasmid #62434 | MXS_PEST2D | addgene partial sequence | sequence record 104743 | pBR322ori-F 5'-GGGAAACGCCTGGTATCTTT-3'
GTGATGCTCGTCAGGGGGGCGGAGCCTATGGAAAAACGCCAGCAACGCGGCCTTTTTACGGTTCCTGGCC
TTTTGCTGGCCTTTTGCTCACATGTTCTTTCCTGCGTTATCCCCTGATTCTGTGGATAACCGTATTACCG
CCTTTGAGTGAGCTGATACCGCTCGCCGCAGCCGAACGACCGAGCGCAGCGAGTCAGTGAGCCATGATAT
CAAACGCGTAACTCGAGAAACTTAGCCATGGCTTCCCGCCGGAGGTGGAGGAGCAGGATGATGGCACGCT
GCCCATGTCTTGTGCCCAGGAGAGCGGGATGGACCGTCACCCTGCCGCCTGTGCTTCTGCTAGGATCAAT
GTGTAGGTCGACCAATTCGGGGAAATGTGCGCGGAACCCCTATTTGTTTATTTTTCTAAATACATTCAAA
TATGTATCCGCTCATGAGACAATAACCCTGATAAATGCTTCAATAATATTGAAAAAGGAAGAGTATGAGT
ATTCAACATTTCCGTGTCGCCCTTATTCCCTTTTTTGCGGCATTTTGCCTTCCTGTTTTTGCTCACCCAG
AAACGCTGGTGAAAGTAAAAGATGCTGAAGATCAGTTGGGTGCACGAGTGGGTTACATCGAACTGGATCT
CAACAGCGGTAAGATCCTTGAGAGTTTTCGCCCCGAAGAACGTTTTCCAATGATGAGCACTTTTAAAGTT
CTGCTATGTGGCGCGGTATTAT
