>Addgene plasmid #62434 | MXS_PEST2D | addgene partial sequence | sequence record 104745 | AmpSeq-F 5'-ctcatgagcggatacatatttgaa-3'
GAATTGGTCGACCTACACATTGATCCTAGCAGAAGCACAGGCGGCAGGGTGACGGTCCATCCCGCTCTCC
TGGGCACAAGACATGGGCAGCGTGCCATCATCCTGCTCCTCCACCTCCGGCGGGAAGCCATGGCTAAGTT
TCTCGAGTTACGCGTTTGATATCATGGCTCACTGACTCGCTGCGCTCGGTCGTTCGGCTGCGGCGAGCGG
TATCAGCTCACTCAAAGGCGGTAATACGGTTATCCACAGAATCAGGGGATAACGCAGGAAAGAACATGTG
AGCAAAAGGCCAGCAAAAGGCCAGGAACCGTAAAAAGGCCGCGTTGCTGGCGTTTTTCCATAGGCTCCGC
CCCCCTGACGAGCATCACAAAAATCGACGCTCAAGTCAGAGGTGGCGAAACCCGACAGGACTATAAAGAT
ACCAGGCGTTTCCCCCTGGAAGCTCCCTCGTGCGCTCTCCTGTTCCGACCCTGCCGCTTACCGGATACCT
GTCCGCCTTTCTCCCTTCGGGAAGCGTGGCGCTTTCTCATAGCTCACGCTGTAGGTATCTCAGTTCGGTG
TAGGTCGTTCGCTCCAAGCTGGGCTGTGTGCACGAACCCCCCGTTCAGCCCGACCGCTGCGCCTTATCCG
GTAACTATCGTCTTGAGTCCAACCCGGTAAGACACGACTTATCGCCACTGGCAGCAGCCACT
